Addgene plasmid #65309: Ii-Str_puromycin
Purpose: Luminal ER hook only (RUSH system)
Depositing lab: Franck Perez. Depositing organization: Institut Curie. Publication: Synchronization of secretory protein traffic in populations of cells. Boncompain G, Divoux S, Gareil N, de Forges H, Lescure A, Latreche L, Mercanti V, Jollivet F, Raposo G, Perez F. Nat Methods. 2012 Mar 11;9(5):493-8. doi: 10.1038/nmeth.1928. PubMed 22406856.
Backbone
  Vector backbone: pIRESpuro3
  Backbone manufacturer: Clontech
  Vector type: Mammalian Expression
  Selectable markers: Puromycin
Growth in bacteria
  Bacterial resistance: Ampicillin, 100 μg/mL
  Growth temperature: 37°C
  Growth strain: DH5alpha
  Copy number: High Copy
Gene/Insert
  Gene/Insert name: Invariant chain (p33)
  Species: H. sapiens (human)
  Mutation: Streptavidin in its lumenal part
  Promoter: CMV
  Cloning method: Unknown
  Sequencing primers: 5′ CMV Forward; 3′ synth-int-R
Terms and licenses: Academic/Nonprofit Terms; Industry Terms: Not Available to Industry
Depositor comments: luminal tagging
How to cite: Ii-Str_puromycin was a gift from Franck Perez (Addgene plasmid # 65309 ; http://n2t.net/addgene:65309 ; RRID:Addgene_65309)
