[The description below was written by a language model from this plasmid's Addgene catalogue record and pLannotate feature annotations shown in this document.]
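Description:
Ii-Str_puromycin is a mammalian expression plasmid built on the pIRESpuro3 backbone and serves as a "hook only" component of the RUSH (retention using selective hooks) system for synchronizing secretory protein traffic. It is propagated in E. coli through a high-copy ColE1/pUC-type origin with ampicillin selection (AmpR under its own bla promoter). Short lac promoter/operator, lacI and bom fragments are backbone remnants with no evident role in the construct's function.

The payload is the human invariant chain (p33 isoform, Ii) carrying streptavidin in its lumenal portion. The feature table detects the streptavidin coding segment but does not annotate the Ii sequence itself, which presumably occupies the flanking unannotated regions of the open reading frame. Expression is driven by the CMV immediate early enhancer and promoter, with a T7 promoter just downstream. After the insert come a chimeric intron, an EMCV IRES and the puromycin N-acetyltransferase gene, ending in SV40 polyadenylation signals. Hook and resistance marker are thus translated from a single bicistronic transcript, so puromycin selection enriches for cells that also express the hook. The small annotated HIV-1 LTR and SV40 large T fragments are likely incidental matches rather than functional elements.

In RUSH, the Ii-streptavidin fusion resides in the endoplasmic reticulum with streptavidin exposed to the lumen, where it retains a separately supplied reporter cargo fused to a streptavidin-binding peptide. Adding biotin displaces the cargo and releases it in a synchronous wave through the secretory pathway. Because this plasmid encodes no reporter, it suits generating hook-expressing cells or pairing with a cargo construct of choice.
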