Features (pLannotate 1.2.2; 19 found; start..end, strand, type, name):
     36..80      -  misc_feature   bom (fragment): basis of mobility region from pBR322
    235..614     +  enhancer       CMV enhancer: human cytomegalovirus immediate early enhancer
    615..818     +  promoter       CMV promoter: human cytomegalovirus (CMV) immediate early promoter
    814..847     +  LTR            5' LTR (truncated) (fragment): truncated 5' long terminal repeat (LTR) from HIV-1
    863..881     +  promoter       T7 promoter: promoter for bacteriophage T7 RNA polymerase
   1230..1742    +  CDS            SAV_STRAV (fragment): Experimental evidence at protein level: Swiss-Prot protein existence level 1. The biological function of streptavidin is not known. Forms a strong non-covalent specific complex with biotin (one molecule of biotin per subunit of streptavidin). From Streptomyces avidinii.
   2294..2523    +  intron         chimeric intron: chimera between introns from adenovirus and immunoglobulin heavy chain genes
   2707..3169    +  misc_feature   IRES: internal ribosome entry site (IRES) of the encephalomyocarditis virus (EMCV)
   3202..3801    +  CDS            PuroR: puromycin N-acetyltransferase; pac from Streptomyces alboniger; confers resistance to puromycin
   3928..4012    +  CDS            large T antigen (fragment): large T antigen from SV40 (simian virus 40)
   4035..4156    +  polyA_signal   SV40 poly(A) signal: SV40 polyadenylation signal
   4167..4218    +  polyA_signal   SV40 poly(A) signal (fragment): SV40 polyadenylation signal
   4282..4298    -  protein_bind   lac operator: The lac repressor binds to the lac operator to inhibit transcription in E. coli. This inhibition can be relieved by adding lactose or isopropyl-β-D-thiogalactopyranoside (IPTG). lac repressor encoded by lacI
   4306..4336    -  promoter       lac promoter: promoter for the E. coli lac operon
   4351..4372    -  protein_bind   CAP binding site: CAP binding activates transcription in the presence of cAMP. E. coli catabolite activator protein
   4385..4477    -  CDS            lacI (fragment): lac repressor; lacI; The lac repressor binds to the lac operator to inhibit transcription in E. coli. This inhibition can be relieved by adding lactose or isopropyl-β-D-thiogalactopyranoside (IPTG).
   4660..5248    -  rep_origin     ori: high-copy-number ColE1/pMB1/pBR322/pUC origin of replication
   5419..6279    -  CDS            AmpR: β-lactamase; bla; confers resistance to ampicillin, carbenicillin, and related antibiotics
   6280..6384    -  promoter       AmpR promoter: bla
>Addgene plasmid #65309 | Ii-Str_puromycin | depositor full sequence | sequence record 110517 | Full Sequence
GACGGATCGGGAGATCTCCCGATCCCCTATGGTCGACTCTCAGTACAATCTGCTCTGATGCCGCATAGTT
AAGCCAGTATCTGCTCCCTGCTTGTGTGTTGGAGGTCGCTGAGTAGTGCGCGAGCAAAATTTAAGCTACA
ACAAGGCAAGGCTTGACCGACAATTGCATGAAGAATCTGCTTAGGGTTAGGCGTTTTGCGCTGCTTCGCG
ATGTACGGGCCAGATATACGCGTTGACATTGATTATTGACTAGTTATTAATAGTAATCAATTACGGGGTC
ATTAGTTCATAGCCCATATATGGAGTTCCGCGTTACATAACTTACGGTAAATGGCCCGCCTGGCTGACCG
CCCAACGACCCCCGCCCATTGACGTCAATAATGACGTATGTTCCCATAGTAACGCCAATAGGGACTTTCC
ATTGACGTCAATGGGTGGACTATTTACGGTAAACTGCCCACTTGGCAGTACATCAAGTGTATCATATGCC
AAGTACGCCCCCTATTGACGTCAATGACGGTAAATGGCCCGCCTGGCATTATGCCCAGTACATGACCTTA
TGGGACTTTCCTACTTGGCAGTACATCTACGTATTAGTCATCGCTATTACCATGGTGATGCGGTTTTGGC
AGTACATCAATGGGCGTGGATAGCGGTTTGACTCACGGGGATTTCCAAGTCTCCACCCCATTGACGTCAA
TGGGAGTTTGTTTTGGCACCAAAATCAACGGGACTTTCCAAAATGTCGTAACAACTCCGCCCCATTGACG
CAAATGGGCGGTAGGCGTGTACGGTGGGAGGTCTATATAAGCAGAGCTCTCTGGCTAACTAGAGAACCCA
CTGCTTACTGGCTTATCGAAATTAATACGACTCACTATAGGGAGACCCAAGCTTGGTACCGAGCTCGGAT
CGATATCTGCGGCCTAGCTAGCGCTTAAGGCCTGTTAACCGGTCGTACGTCTCCGGATTCGAATTAATTC
GGATCCGTGATGCACAGGAGGAGAGCCAGGGCCTGTCGGGAAGATCAAAAGCCAGTCATCGATGATCAGC
GCGACCTTATCTCCAACAATGAGCAACTGCCCATGCTGGGCCGGCGCCCTGGGGCCCCGGAGAGCAAGTG
CAGCCGCGGAGCCCTGTACACAGGCTTTTCCATCCTGGTGACTCTGCTCCTCGCTGGCCAGGCCACCACC
GCCTACTTCCTGTACCAGCAGCAGGGCCGGCTGGACAAACTGACAGTCACCTCCCAGAACCTGCAGCTCG
AGATGGACCCTAGCAAAGACTCAAAAGCTCAGGTGTCCGCTGCCGAGGCTGGCATTACTGGAACATGGTA
CAATCAGCTCGGGAGCACCTTTATTGTGACTGCTGGAGCCGATGGAGCCCTCACCGGAACATACGAATCT
GCTGTGGGAAACGCCGAATCACGGTACGTCCTCACTGGCCGATACGATAGTGCCCCTGCCACCGACGGAT
CTGGGACTGCCCTGGGATGGACTGTCGCTTGGAAAAACAACTACCGGAATGCTCATTCTGCCACAACATG
GAGTGGACAGTACGTGGGAGGCGCTGAGGCTAGAATCAATACACAGTGGCTGCTCACATCTGGCACAACC
GAGGCAAATGCTTGGAAATCCACCCTGGTGGGACATGACACATTCACCAAAGTGAAACCCTCCGCCGCTT
CAATCGATGCCGCCAAAAAAGCCGGAGTCAACAACGGCAATCCTCTGGATGCCGTCCAGCAGGTCGACTA
TCCGTACGACGTACCAGACTACGCACTCGACCTGCAGCTGGAGAACCTGCGCATGAAGCTTCCCAAGCCT
CCCAAGCCTGTGAGCAAGATGCGCATGGCCACCCCGCTGCTGATGCAGGCGCTGCCCATGGGAGCCCTGC
CCCAGGGGCCCATGCAGAATGCCACCAAGTATGGCAACATGACAGAGGACCATGTGATGCACCTGCTCCA
GAATGCTGACCCCCTGAAGGTGTACCCGCCACTGAAGGGGAGCTTCCCGGAGAACCTGAGACACCTTAAG
AACACCATGGAGACCATAGACTGGAAGGTCTTTGAGAGCTGGATGCACCATTGGCTCCTGTTTGAAATGA
GCAGGCACTCCTTGGAGCAAAAGCCCACTGACGCTCCACCGAAAGAGTCACTGGAACTGGAGGACCCGTC
TTCTGGGCTGGGTGTGACCAAGCAGGATCTGGGCCCAGTCCCCATGTGAGGATCCGCGGCCGCATAGATA
ACTGATCCAGTGTGCTGGAATTAATTCGCTGTCTGCGAGGGCCAGCTGTTGGGGTGAGTACTCCCTCTCA
AAAGCGGGCATGACTTCTGCGCTAAGATTGTCAGTTTCCAAAAACGAGGAGGATTTGATATTCACCTGGC
CCGCGGTGATGCCTTTGAGGGTGGCCGCGTCCATCTGGTCAGAAAAGACAATCTTTTTGTTGTCAAGCTT
GAGGTGTGGCAGGCTTGAGATCTGGCCATACACTTGAGTGACAATGACATCCACTTTGCCTTTCTCTCCA
CAGGTGTCCACTCCCAGGTCCAACTGCAGGTCGAGCATGCATCTAGGGCGGCCAATTCCGCCCCTCTCCC
CCCCCCCCCTCTCCCTCCCCCCCCCCTAACGTTACTGGCCGAAGCCGCTTGGAATAAGGCCGGTGTGCGT
TTGTCTATATGTGATTTTCCACCATATTGCCGTCTTTTGGCAATGTGAGGGCCCGGAAACCTGGCCCTGT
CTTCTTGACGAGCATTCCTAGGGGTCTTTCCCCTCTCGCCAAAGGAATGCAAGGTCTGTTGAATGTCGTG
AAGGAAGCAGTTCCTCTGGAAGCTTCTTGAAGACAAACAACGTCTGTAGCGACCCTTTGCAGGCAGCGGA
ACCCCCCACCTGGCGACAGGTGCCTCTGCGGCCAAAAGCCACGTGTATAAGATACACCTGCAAAGGCGGC
ACAACCCCAGTGCCACGTTGTGAGTTGGATAGTTGTGGAAAGAGTCAAATGGCTCTCCTCAAGCGTATTC
AACAAGGGGCTGAAGGATGCCCAGAAGGTACCCCATTGTATGGGATCTGATCTGGGGCCTCGGTGCACAT
GCTTTACATGTGTTTAGTCGAGGTTAAAAAAACGTCTAGGCCCCCCGAACCACGGGGACGTGGTTTTCCT
TTGAAAAACACGATGATAAGCTTGCCACAACCCACAAGGAGACGACCTTCCATGACCGAGTACAAGCCCA
CGGTGCGCCTCGCCACCCGCGACGACGTCCCCCGGGCCGTACGCACCCTCGCCGCCGCGTTCGCCGACTA
CCCCGCCACGCGCCACACCGTCGACCCGGACCGCCACATCGAGCGGGTCACCGAGCTGCAAGAACTCTTC
CTCACGCGCGTCGGGCTCGACATCGGCAAGGTGTGGGTCGCGGACGACGGCGCCGCGGTGGCGGTCTGGA
CCACGCCGGAGAGCGTCGAAGCGGGGGCGGTGTTCGCCGAGATCGGCCCGCGCATGGCCGAGTTGAGCGG
TTCCCGGCTGGCCGCGCAGCAACAGATGGAAGGCCTCCTGGCGCCGCACCGGCCCAAGGAGCCCGCGTGG
TTCCTGGCCACCGTCGGCGTCTCGCCCGACCACCAGGGCAAGGGTCTGGGCAGCGCCGTCGTGCTCCCCG
GAGTGGAGGCGGCCGAGCGCGCCGGGGTGCCCGCCTTCCTGGAGACCTCCGCGCCCCGCAACCTCCCCTT
CTACGAGCGGCTCGGCTTCACCGTCACCGCCGACGTCGAGGTGCCCGAAGGACCGCGCACCTGGTGCATG
ACCCGCAAGCCCGGTGCCTGACGCCCGCCCCACGACCCGCAGCGCCCGACCGAAAGGAGCGCACGACCCC
ATGGCTCCGACCGAAGCCACCCGGGGCGGCCCCGCCGACCCCGCACCCGCCCCCGAGGCCCACCGACTCT
AGATAACTGATCATAATCAGCCATACCACATTTGTAGAGGTTTTACTTGCTTTAAAAAACCTCCCACACC
TCCCCCTGAACCTGAAACATAAAATGAATGCAATTGTTGTTGTTAACTTGTTTATTGCAGCTTATAATGG
TTACAAATAAAGCAATAGCATCACAAATTTCACAAATAAAGCATTTTTTTCACTGCATTCTAGTTGTGGT
TTGTCCAAACTCATCAATGTATCTTAACGCGTCGAGTGCATTCTAGTTGTGGTTTGTCCAAACTCATCAA
TGTATCTTATCATGTCTGTATACCGTCGACCTCTAGCTAGAGCTTGGCGTAATCATGGTCATAGCTGTTT
CCTGTGTGAAATTGTTATCCGCTCACAATTCCACACAACATACGAGCCGGAAGCATAAAGTGTAAAGCCT
GGGGTGCCTAATGAGTGAGCTAACTCACATTAATTGCGTTGCGCTCACTGCCCGCTTTCCAGTCGGGAAA
CCTGTCGTGCCAGCTGCATTAATGAATCGGCCAACGCGCGGGGAGAGGCGGTTTGCGTATTGGGCGCTCT
TCCGCTTCCTCGCTCACTGACTCGCTGCGCTCGGTCGTTCGGCTGCGGCGAGCGGTATCAGCTCACTCAA
AGGCGGTAATACGGTTATCCACAGAATCAGGGGATAACGCAGGAAAGAACATGTGAGCAAAAGGCCAGCA
AAAGGCCAGGAACCGTAAAAAGGCCGCGTTGCTGGCGTTTTTCCATAGGCTCCGCCCCCCTGACGAGCAT
CACAAAAATCGACGCTCAAGTCAGAGGTGGCGAAACCCGACAGGACTATAAAGATACCAGGCGTTTCCCC
CTGGAAGCTCCCTCGTGCGCTCTCCTGTTCCGACCCTGCCGCTTACCGGATACCTGTCCGCCTTTCTCCC
TTCGGGAAGCGTGGCGCTTTCTCAATGCTCACGCTGTAGGTATCTCAGTTCGGTGTAGGTCGTTCGCTCC
AAGCTGGGCTGTGTGCACGAACCCCCCGTTCAGCCCGACCGCTGCGCCTTATCCGGTAACTATCGTCTTG
AGTCCAACCCGGTAAGACACGACTTATCGCCACTGGCAGCAGCCACTGGTAACAGGATTAGCAGAGCGAG
GTATGTAGGCGGTGCTACAGAGTTCTTGAAGTGGTGGCCTAACTACGGCTACACTAGAAGGACAGTATTT
GGTATCTGCGCTCTGCTGAAGCCAGTTACCTTCGGAAAAAGAGTTGGTAGCTCTTGATCCGGCAAACAAA
CCACCGCTGGTAGCGGTGGTTTTTTTGTTTGCAAGCAGCAGATTACGCGCAGAAAAAAAGGATCTCAAGA
AGATCCTTTGATCTTTTCTACGGGGTCTGACGCTCAGTGGAACGAAAACTCACGTTAAGGGATTTTGGTC
ATGAGATTATCAAAAAGGATCTTCACCTAGATCCTTTTAAATTAAAAATGAAGTTTTAAATCAATCTAAA
GTATATATGAGTAAACTTGGTCTGACAGTTACCAATGCTTAATCAGTGAGGCACCTATCTCAGCGATCTG
TCTATTTCGTTCATCCATAGTTGCCTGACTCCCCGTCGTGTAGATAACTACGATACGGGAGGGCTTACCA
TCTGGCCCCAGTGCTGCAATGATACCGCGAGACCCACGCTCACCGGCTCCAGATTTATCAGCAATAAACC
AGCCAGCCGGAAGGGCCGAGCGCAGAAGTGGTCCTGCAACTTTATCCGCCTCCATCCAGTCTATTAATTG
TTGCCGGGAAGCTAGAGTAAGTAGTTCGCCAGTTAATAGTTTGCGCAACGTTGTTGCCATTGCTACAGGC
ATCGTGGTGTCACGCTCGTCGTTTGGTATGGCTTCATTCAGCTCCGGTTCCCAACGATCAAGGCGAGTTA
CATGATCCCCCATGTTGTGCAAAAAAGCGGTTAGCTCCTTCGGTCCTCCGATCGTTGTCAGAAGTAAGTT
GGCCGCAGTGTTATCACTCATGGTTATGGCAGCACTGCATAATTCTCTTACTGTCATGCCATCCGTAAGA
TGCTTTTCTGTGACTGGTGAGTACTCAACCAAGTCATTCTGAGAATAGTGTATGCGGCGACCGAGTTGCT
CTTGCCCGGCGTCAATACGGGATAATACCGCGCCACATAGCAGAACTTTAAAAGTGCTCATCATTGGAAA
ACGTTCTTCGGGGCGAAAACTCTCAAGGATCTTACCGCTGTTGAGATCCAGTTCGATGTAACCCACTCGT
GCACCCAACTGATCTTCAGCATCTTTTACTTTCACCAGCGTTTCTGGGTGAGCAAAAACAGGAAGGCAAA
ATGCCGCAAAAAAGGGAATAAGGGCGACACGGAAATGTTGAATACTCATACTCTTCCTTTTTCAATATTA
TTGAAGCATTTATCAGGGTTATTGTCTCATGAGCGGATACATATTTGAATGTATTTAGAAAAATAAACAA
ATAGGGGTTCCGCGCACATTTCCCCGAAAAGTGCCACCTGACGTC
