>Addgene plasmid #65309 | Ii-Str_puromycin | addgene partial sequence | sequence record 115565 | synth-int-R 5'-ggagtactcaccccaacagc-3'
AGCACACTGGATCAGTTATCTATGCGGCCGCGGATCCTCACATGGGGACTGGGCCCAGATCCTGCTTGGT
CACACCCAGCCCAGAAGACGGGTCCTCCAGTTCCAGTGACTCTTTCGGTGGAGCGTCAGTGGGCTTTTGC
TCCAAGGAGTGCCTGCTCATTTCAAACAGGAGCCAATGGTGCATCCAGCTCTCAAAGACCTTCCAGTCTA
TGGTCTCCATGGTGTTCTTAAGGTGTCTCAGGTTCTCCGGGAAGCTCCCCTTCAGTGGCGGGTACACCTT
CAGGGGGTCAGCATTCTGGAGCAGGTGCATCACATGGTCCTCTGTCATGTTGCCATACTTGGTGGCATTC
TGCATGGGCCCCTGGGGCAGGGCTCCCATGGGCAGCGCCTGCATCAGCAGCGGGGTGGCCATGCGCATCT
TGCTCACAGGCTTGGGAGGCTTGGGAAGCTTCATGCGCAGGTTCTCCAGCTGCAGGTCGAGTGCGTAGTC
TGGTACGTCGTACGGATAGTCGACCTGCTGGACGGCATCCAGAGGATTGCCGTTGTTGACTCCGGCTTTT
TTGGCGGCATCGATTGAAGCGGCGGAGGGTTTCACTTTGGTGAATGTGTCATGTCCCACCAGGGTGGATT
TCCAAGCATTTGCCTCGGTTGTGCCAGATGTGAGCAGCCACTGTGTATTGATTCTAGCCTCAGCGCCTCC
CACGTACTGTCCACTCCATGTTGTGGCAGAATGAGCATTCCGGTAGTTG
