>Addgene plasmid #65309 | Ii-Str_puromycin | addgene partial sequence | sequence record 116628 | CMV-F 5'-CGCAAATGGGCGGTAGGCGTG-3'
GCAGAGCTCTCTGGCTAACTAGAGAACCCACTGCTTACTGGCTTATCGAAATTAATACGACTCACTATAG
GGAGACCCAAGCTTGGTACCGAGCTCGGATCGATATCTGCGGCCTAGCTAGCGCTTAAGGCCTGTTAACC
GGTCGTACGTCTCCGGATTCGAATTAATTCGGATCCGTGATGCACAGGAGGAGAGCCAGGGCCTGTCGGG
AAGATCAAAAGCCAGTCATCGATGATCAGCGCGACCTTATCTCCAACAATGAGCAACTGCCCATGCTGGG
CCGGCGCCCTGGGGCCCCGGAGAGCAAGTGCAGCCGCGGAGCCCTGTACACAGGCTTTTCCATCCTGGTG
ACTCTGCTCCTCGCTGGCCAGGCCACCACCGCCTACTTCCTGTACCAGCAGCAGGGCCGGCTGGACAAAC
TGACAGTCACCTCCCAGAACCTGCAGCTCGAGATGGACCCTAGCAAAGACTCAAAAGCTCAGGTGTCCGC
TGCCGAGGCTGGCATTACTGGAACATGGTACAATCAGCTCGGGAGCACCTTTATTGTGACTGCTGGAGCC
GATGGAGCCCTCACCGGAACATACGAATCTGCTGTGGGAAACGCCGAATCACGGTACGTCCTCACTGGCC
GATACGATAGTGCCCCTGCCACCGACGGATCTGGGACTGCCCTGGGATGGACTGTCGCTTGGAAAAACAA
CTACCGGAATGCTCATTCTGCCACAACATGGAGTGGACAGTACGTGGGAGGCGCTGAGGCTAGAATCAAT
ACACAGTGGCTGCTCACATCTGGCAC
